Addgene plasmid #67090: pCellFree_G03 CYP2D6
Purpose: Standard for cell-free expression benchmarking.
Depositing lab: Kirill Alexandrov. Depositing organization: University of Queensland. Publication: Performance benchmarking of four cell-free protein expression systems. Gagoski D, Polinkovsky ME, Mureev S, Kunert A, Johnston W, Gambin Y, Alexandrov K. Biotechnol Bioeng. 2015 Aug 24. doi: 10.1002/bit.25814. PubMed 26301602.
Backbone
  Vector backbone: pCellFree_G03
  Vector type: Cell-free expression
Growth in bacteria
  Bacterial resistance: Ampicillin, 100 μg/mL
  Growth temperature: 37°C
  Growth strain: DH5alpha
  Copy number: High Copy
Gene/Insert
  Gene/Insert name: CYP2D6 (alt name: Cytochrome P450)
  Species: H. sapiens (human)
  Entrez Gene: CYP2D6 (a.k.a. CPD6, CYP2D, CYP2D7AP, CYP2D7BP, CYP2D7P2, CYP2D8P2, CYP2DL1, CYPIID6, P450-DB1, P450C2D, P450DB1)
  Promoter: T7
  Tag / fusion protein: His (N terminal on backbone); EGFP (N terminal on backbone)
  Cloning method: Gateway Cloning
  Sequencing primers: 5′ EGFP-C; 3′ T7 terminal
Terms and licenses: Academic/Nonprofit Terms; Industry Terms: Not Available to Industry
How to cite: pCellFree_G03 CYP2D6 was a gift from Kirill Alexandrov (Addgene plasmid # 67090 ; http://n2t.net/addgene:67090 ; RRID:Addgene_67090)
