[The description below was written by a language model from this plasmid's Addgene catalogue record and pLannotate feature annotations shown in this document.]
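Description:
pCellFree_G03 CYP2D6 is a cell-free expression plasmid of about 4.8 kb, built on the pCellFree_G03 Gateway-compatible backbone. It carries the human cytochrome P450 gene CYP2D6 as an N-terminal fusion. The plasmid is propagated in E. coli as a high-copy construct through a ColE1/pUC-type origin. Selection is with ampicillin, using a β-lactamase gene driven by its own bla promoter. The annotation also picks up a lac promoter, lac operator, CAP binding site and a short lacI fragment. These lie on the opposite strand, downstream of the expression cassette, and look like backbone remnants rather than functional parts of it.

The expression unit starts with a T7 promoter, so transcription depends on T7 RNA polymerase supplied in a coupled in vitro transcription–translation reaction. About 170 nt of unannotated sequence separates the promoter from the EGFP coding sequence, and the record does not say what translation leader occupies this gap. The catalogue lists both His and EGFP as N-terminal tags from the backbone, but only EGFP appears in the feature table. EGFP is followed by an attB1 site, the CYP2D6 open reading frame (annotated as a fragment of the reference protein) and attB2. This arrangement reflects insertion of the gene by Gateway recombination. A T7 terminator closes the cassette, and the short match to a T7 gene 10-derived sequence just before it is probably incidental.

The stated purpose is to serve as a standard for benchmarking cell-free protein expression systems. The EGFP fusion offers a fluorescent handle for following the product, and the His tag could allow affinity capture.
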