Features (pLannotate 1.2.2; 14 found; start..end, strand, type, name):
      1..19      +  promoter       T7 promoter: promoter for bacteriophage T7 RNA polymerase
    193..903     +  CDS            EGFP: EGFP is a basic (constitutively fluorescent) green fluorescent protein published in 1996, derived from Aequorea victoria. It is reported to be a rapidly-maturing weak dimer with moderate acid sensitivity.
    929..946     +  protein_bind   attB1 (fragment): mutant version of attB; core recombination site for the Gateway® BP reaction BP Clonase™
    955..2292    +  CDS            CYP2D6 (fragment): CP2D6_HUMAN - Also known as CYP2DL1. Experimental evidence at protein level: Swiss-Prot protein existence level 1. A cytochrome P450 monooxygenase involved in the metabolism of fatty acids, steroids and retinoids (PubMed:18698000, PubMed:19965576, PubMed:20972997, PubMed:21289075, PubMed:21576599). Mechanistically, uses molecular oxygen inserting one oxygen atom into a substrate, and reducing the second into a water molecule, with two electrons provided by NADPH via cytochrome P450 reductase (NADPH--hemoprotein reductase) (PubMed:18698000, PubMed:19965576, PubMed:20972997, PubMed:21289075, Pub
   2292..2315    -  protein_bind   attB2: mutant version of attB; recombination site for the Gateway® BP reaction BP Clonase™
   2490..2521    +  CDS            SET1 (fragment): solubility-enhancement tag derived from T7 phage gene 10B
   2539..2585    +  terminator     T7 terminator: transcription terminator for bacteriophage T7 RNA polymerase
   2687..2703    -  protein_bind   lac operator: The lac repressor binds to the lac operator to inhibit transcription in E. coli. This inhibition can be relieved by adding lactose or isopropyl-β-D-thiogalactopyranoside (IPTG). lac repressor encoded by lacI
   2711..2741    -  promoter       lac promoter: promoter for the E. coli lac operon
   2756..2777    -  protein_bind   CAP binding site: CAP binding activates transcription in the presence of cAMP. E. coli catabolite activator protein
   2790..2882    -  CDS            lacI (fragment): lac repressor; lacI; The lac repressor binds to the lac operator to inhibit transcription in E. coli. This inhibition can be relieved by adding lactose or isopropyl-β-D-thiogalactopyranoside (IPTG).
   3065..3653    -  rep_origin     ori: high-copy-number ColE1/pMB1/pBR322/pUC origin of replication
   3824..4684    -  CDS            AmpR: β-lactamase; bla; confers resistance to ampicillin, carbenicillin, and related antibiotics
   4685..4789    -  promoter       AmpR promoter: bla
>Addgene plasmid #67090 | pCellFree_G03 CYP2D6 | addgene full sequence | sequence record 272579 | Addgene NGS Result
TAATACGACTCACTATAGGGACATCTTAAGTTTATTTTATTTTATTTTATTTTATTTTATTTTATTTTAT
TTTATTTTATTTTATTTTATTTAACCATGACAGTAATGTATAAAGTCTGTAAAGACATTAAACACGTAAG
TGAAACCATGGGCACCTCTGGTCACCACCATCACCACCATCACCACGGCACAAGCAAGGGCGAGGAGCTG
TTCACCGGGGTGGTGCCCATCCTGGTCGAGCTGGACGGCGACGTAAACGGCCACAAGTTCAGCGTGTCCG
GCGAGGGCGAGGGCGATGCCACCTACGGCAAGCTGACCCTGAAGTTCATCTGCACCACCGGCAAGCTGCC
CGTGCCCTGGCCCACCCTCGTGACCACCCTGACCTACGGCGTGCAGTGCTTCAGCCGCTACCCCGACCAC
ATGAAGCAGCACGACTTCTTCAAGTCCGCCATGCCCGAAGGCTACGTCCAGGAGCGCACCATCTTCTTCA
AGGACGACGGCAACTACAAGACCCGCGCCGAGGTGAAGTTCGAGGGCGACACCCTGGTGAACCGCATCGA
GCTGAAGGGCATCGACTTCAAGGAGGACGGCAACATCCTGGGGCACAAGCTGGAGTACAACTACAACAGC
CACAACGTCTATATCATGGCCGACAAGCAGAAGAACGGCATCAAGGTGAACTTCAAGATCCGCCACAACA
TCGAGGACGGCAGCGTGCAGCTCGCCGACCACTACCAGCAGAACACCCCCATCGGCGACGGCCCCGTGCT
GCTGCCCGACAACCACTACCTGAGCACCCAGTCCGCCCTGAGCAAAGACCCCAACGAGAAGCGCGATCAC
ATGGTCCTGCTGGAGTTCGTGACCGCCGCCGGGATCACTCTCGGCATGGACGAGCTATACAAGCTGGAGG
TGCTCTTCCAGGGTCCGACAAGTTTGTACAAAAAAGTTGGCACCATGGGGCTAGAAGCACTGGTGCCCCT
GGCCATGATAGTGGCCATCTTCCTGCTCCTGGTGGACCTGATGCACCGGCGCCAACGCTGGGCTGCACGC
TACCCACCAGGCCCCCTGCCACTGCCCGGGCTGGGCAACCTGCTGCATGTGGACTTCCAGAACACACCAT
ACTGCTTCGACCAGTTGCGGCGCCGCTTCGGGGACGTGTTCAGCCTGCAGCTGGCCTGGACGCCGGTGGT
CGTGCTCAATGGGCTGGCGGCCGTGCGCGAGGCGCTGGTGACCCACGGCGAGGACACCGCCGACCGCCCG
CCTGTGCCCATCACCCAGATCCTGGGTTTCGGGCCGCGTTCCCAAGGACGCCCCTTTCGCCCCAACGGTC
TCTTGGACAAAGCCGTGAGCAACGTGATCGCCTCCCTCACCTGCGGGCGCCGCTTCGAGTACGACGACCC
TCGCTTCCTCAGGCTGCTGGACCTAGCTCAGGAGGGACTGAAGGAGGAGTCGGGCTTTCTGCGCGAGGTG
CTGAATGCTGTCCCCGTCCTCCTGCATATCCCAGCGCTGGCTGGCAAGGTCCTACGCTTCCAAAAGGCTT
TCCTGACCCAGCTGGATGAGCTGCTAACTGAGCACAGGATGACCTGGGACCCAGCCCAGCCCCCCCGAGA
CCTGACTGAGGCCTTCCTGGCAGAGATGGAGAAGGCCAAGGGGAACCCTGAGAGCAGCTTCAATGATGAG
AACCTGTGCATAGTGGTGGCTGACCTGTTCTCTGCCGGGATGGTGACCACCTCGACCACGCTGGCCTGGG
GCCTCCTGCTCATGATCCTACATCCGGATGTGCAGCGCCGTGTCCAACAGGAGATCGACGACGTGATAGG
GCAGGTGCGGCGACCAGAGATGGGTGACCAGGCTCACATGCCCTACACCACTGCCGTGATTCATGAGGTG
CAGCGCTTTGGGGACATCGTCCCCCTGGGTGTGACCCATATGACATCCCGTGACATCGAAGTACAGGGCT
TCCGCATCCCTAAGGGAACGACACTCATCACCAACCTGTCATCGGTGCTGAAGGATGAGGCCGTCTGGGA
GAAGCCCTTCCGCTTCCACCCCGAACACTTCCTGGATGCCCAGGGCCACTTTGTGAAGCCGGAGGCCTTC
CTGCCTTTCTCAGCAGGCCGCCGTGCATGCCTCGGGGAGCCCCTGGCCCGCATGGAGCTCTTCCTCTTCT
TCACCTCCCTGCTGCAGCACTTCAGCTTCTCGGTGCCCACTGGACAGCCCCGGCCCAGCCACCATGGTGT
CTTTGCTTTCCTGGTGACCCCATCCCCCTATGAGCTTTGTGCTGTGCCCCGCCCAACTTTCTTGTACAAA
GTGGTGTAAGCGGCCGCCCTCCTCCTCCTTTCTTGTTCCTTTCACGTCGCCTTCTCGGTTGTAGCTGGCA
GACGACGAGTCTTACTTTTACGTGTACTTCTCTATAGATGATGTATGATCTCTCTGCATGCGTGTTCGTG
CATGTGTCCGTGTGTTGGGTACGCGTGGTACCCTGCAGGAAGGAAGCTGAGTTGGCTGCTGCCACCGCTG
AGCAATAACTAGTAATTACTAGCATAACCCCTTGGGGCCTCTAAACGGGTCTTGAGGGGGTTTTTTGCTG
AAAGGAGGACAGCTGATGATTGTCATGCTTGCCATCTGTTTTCTTGCAAGGTCAGAGGAATTCGTAATCA
TGGTCATAGCTGTTTCCTGTGTGAAATTGTTATCCGCTCACAATTCCACACAACATACGAGCCGGAAGCA
TAAAGTGTAAAGCCTGGGGTGCCTAATGAGTGAGCTAACTCACATTAATTGCGTTGCGCTCACTGCCCGC
TTTCCAGTCGGGAAACCTGTCGTGCCAGCTGCATTAATGAATCGGCCAACGCGCGGGGAGAGGCGGTTTG
CGTATTGGGCGCTCTTCCGCTTCCTCGCTCACTGACTCGCTGCGCTCGGTCGTTCGGCTGCGGCGAGCGG
TATCAGCTCACTCAAAGGCGGTAATACGGTTATCCACAGAATCAGGGGATAACGCAGGAAAGAACATGTG
AGCAAAAGGCCAGCAAAAGGCCAGGAACCGTAAAAAGGCCGCGTTGCTGGCGTTTTTCCATAGGCTCCGC
CCCCCTGACGAGCATCACAAAAATCGACGCTCAAGTCAGAGGTGGCGAAACCCGACAGGACTATAAAGAT
ACCAGGCGTTTCCCCCTGGAAGCTCCCTCGTGCGCTCTCCTGTTCCGACCCTGCCGCTTACCGGATACCT
GTCCGCCTTTCTCCCTTCGGGAAGCGTGGCGCTTTCTCATAGCTCACGCTGTAGGTATCTCAGTTCGGTG
TAGGTCGTTCGCTCCAAGCTGGGCTGTGTGCACGAACCCCCCGTTCAGCCCGACCGCTGCGCCTTATCCG
GTAACTATCGTCTTGAGTCCAACCCGGTAAGACACGACTTATCGCCACTGGCAGCAGCCACTGGTAACAG
GATTAGCAGAGCGAGGTATGTAGGCGGTGCTACAGAGTTCTTGAAGTGGTGGCCTAACTACGGCTACACT
AGAAGAACAGTATTTGGTATCTGCGCTCTGCTGAAGCCAGTTACCTTCGGAAAAAGAGTTGGTAGCTCTT
GATCCGGCAAACAAACCACCGCTGGTAGCGGTGGTTTTTTTGTTTGCAAGCAGCAGATTACGCGCAGAAA
AAAAGGATCTCAAGAGGATCCTTTGATCTTTTCTACGGGGTCTGACGCTCAGTGGAACGAAAACTCACGT
TAAGGGATTTTGGTCATGAGATTATCAAAAAGGATCTTCACCTAGATCCTTTTAAATTAAAAATGAAGTT
TTAAATCAATCTAAAGTATATATGAGTAAACTTGGTCTGACAGTTACCAATGCTTAATCAGTGAGGCACC
TATCTCAGCGATCTGTCTAGTTCGTTCATCCATAGTTGCCTGACTCCCCGTCGTGTAGATAACTACGATA
CGGGAGGGCTTACCATCTGGCCCCAGTGCTGCAATGATACCGCGAGACCCACGCTCACCGGCTCCAGATT
TATCAGCAATAAACCAGCCAGCCGGAAGGGCCGAGCGCAGAAGTGGTCCTGCAACTTTATCCGCCTCCAT
CCAGTCTATTAATTGTTGCCGGGAAGCTAGAGTAAGTAGTTCGCCAGTTAATAGTTTGCGCAACGTTGTT
GCCATTGCTACAGGCATCGTGGTGTCACGCTCGTCGTTTGGTATGGCTTCATTCAGCTCCGGTTCCCAAC
GATCAAGGCGAGTTACATGATCCCCCATGTTGTGCAAAAAAGCGGTTAGCTCCTTCGGTCCTCCGATCGT
TGTCAGAAGTAAGTTGGCCGCAGTGTTATCACTCATGGTTATGGCAGCACTGCATAATTCTCTTACTGTC
ATGCCATCCGTAAGATGCTTTTCTGTGACTGGTGAGTACTCAACCAAGTCATTCTGAGAATAGTGTATGC
GGCGACCGAGTTGCTCTTGCCCGGCGTCAATACGGGATAATACCGCGCCACATAGCAGAACTTTAAAAGT
GCTCATCATTGGAAAACGTTCTTCGGGGCGAAAACTCTCAAGGATCTTACCGCTGTTGAGATCCAGTTCG
ATGTAACCCACTCGTGCACCCAACTGATCTTCAGCATCTTTTACTTTCACCAGCGTTTCTGGGTGAGCAA
AAACAGGAAGGCAAAATGCCGCAAAAAAGGGAATAAGGGCGACACGGAAATGTTGAATACTCATACTCTT
CCTTTTTCAATATTATTGAAGCATTTATCAGGGTTATTGTCTCATGAGCGGATACATATTTGAATGTATT
TAGAAAAATAAACAAATAGGGGTTCCGCGCACATTTCCCCGAAAAGTGCCACCTGACGTC
