>Addgene plasmid #67090 | pCellFree_G03 CYP2D6 | addgene partial sequence | sequence record 119637 | EGFP-N 5'-CGTCGCCGTCCAGCTCGACCAG-3'
CTCGCCCTTGCTTGTGCCGTGGTGATGGTGGTGATGGTGGTGACCAGAGGTGCCCATGGTTTCACTTACG
TGTTTAATGTCTTTACAGACTTTATACATTACTGTCATGGTTAAATAAAATAAAATAAAATAAAATAAAA
TAAAATAAAATAAAATAAAATAAAATAAAATAAACTTAAGATGTCCCTATAGTGAGTCGTATTAGACGTC
AGGTGGCACTTTTCGGGGAAATGTGCGCGGAACCCCTATTTGTTTATTTTTCTAAATACATTCAAATATG
TATCCGCTCATGAGACAATAACCCTGATAAATGCTTCAATAATATTGAAAAAGGAAGAGTATGAGTATTC
AACATTTCCGTGTCGCCCTTATTCCCTTTTTTGCGGCATTTTGCCTTCCTGTTTTTGCTCACCCAGAAAC
GCTGGTGAAAGTAAAAGATGCTGAAGATCAGTTGGGTGCACGAGTGGGTTACATCGAACTGGATCTCAAC
AGCGGTAAGATCCTTGAGAGTTTTCGCCCCGAAGAACGTTTTCCAATGATGAGCACTTTTAAAGTTCTGC
TATGTGGCGCGGTATTATCCCGTATTGACGCCGGGCAAGAGCAACTCGGTCGCCGCATACACTATTCTCA
GAATGACTTGGTTGAGTACTCACCAGTCACAGAAAAGCATCTTACGGATGGCATGACAGTAAGAGAATTA
TGCAGTGCTGCCATAACCATGAGTGATAACACTGCGGCCAACTTACTTCTGACAACGATCGGAGGACCGA
AGGAGCTAACCGCTTTTTTGCACAACATGGGGGATCATGTAACTCGCCTTGATCGTTGGGAACCGGAGCT
GAATGAAGCCATACCAAACGACGAGCGTGACACCACGATGCCTGTAGCAATGGCAACAACGTTGCGCAAA
CTATTAACTGGCGAACTACTTACTCTAGCTTCCCGGCAACAATTAATAGACTGGATGGAGGCGGATAAAG
TTGCAGGACCACTTCTGCGCTCGGCCCTTCCGGCTGGCTGGTTTATTGCTGATAAATCTGGAGCCGGTGA
GCGTGGGTCTCGCGGTATCATTGC
