>Addgene plasmid #67090 | pCellFree_G03 CYP2D6 | addgene partial sequence | sequence record 119639 | T7term 5'-GCTAGTTATTGCTCAGCGG-3'
TGCAGGGTCCACGCCGTACCCAACACACGGACACATGCACGAACACGCATGCAGAGAGATCATACATCAT
CTATAGAGAAGTACACGTAAAAGTAAGACTCGTCGTCTGCCAGCTACAACCGAGAAGGCGACGTGAAAGG
AACAAGAAAGGAGGAGGAGGGCGGCCGCTTACACCACTTTGTACAAGAAAGTTGGGCGGGGCACAGCACA
AAGCTCATAGGGGGATGGGGTCACCAGGAAAGCAAAGACACCATGGTGGCTGGGCCGGGGCTGTCCAGTG
GGCACCGAGAAGCTGAAGTGCTGCAGCAGGGAGGTGAAGAAGAGGAAGAGCTCCATGCGGGCCAGGGGCT
CCCCGAGGCATGCACGGCGGCCTGCTGAGAAAGGCAGGAAGGCCTCCGGCTTCACAAAGTGGCCCTGGGC
ATCCAGGAAGTGTTCGGGGTGGAAGCGGAAGGGCTTCTCCCAGACGGCCTCATCCTTCAGCACCGATGAC
AGGTTGGTGATGAGTGTCGTTCCCTTAGGGATGCGGAAGCCCTGTACTTCGATGTCACGGGATGTCATAT
GGGTCACACCCAGGGGGACGATGTCCCCAAAGCGCTGCACCTCATGAATCACGGCAGTGGTGTAGGGCAT
GTGAGCCTGGTCACCCATCTCTGGTCGCCGCACCTGCCCTATCACGTCGTCGATCTCCTGTTGGACACGG
CGCTGCACATCCGGATGTAGGATCATGAGCAGGAGGCCCCAGGCCAGCGTGGTCGAGGTGGTCACCATCC
CGGCAGAGAACAGGTCAGCCACCACTATGCACAGGTTCTCATCATTGAAGCTGCTCTCAGGGTTCCCCTT
GGCCTTCTCCATCTCTGCCAGGAAGGCCTCAGTCAGGTCTCGGGGGGGCTGGGCTGGGTCCCAGGTCATC
CTGTGCTCAGTTAGCAGCTCATCCAGCTGGGTCAGGAAAGCCTTTTGGAAGCGTAGGACCTTGCCAGCCA
GCGCTGGGATATGCAGGAGGACGGGGACAGCATTCAGCACCTCGCGCAGAAAGCCCGACTCCTCCTTCAG
TCCCTCCTGAGCTAGGTCCAGCAGCCTGAGGAACAAGGTCGTC
